Addgene plasmid #156951: pD649-HAsp-DSCAM(Trunc3)-Fc(DAPA)-AviTag-6xHis
Purpose: Mammalian expression of cell-surface protein partial extracellular domain fused to Fc(DAPA)-Avi-6xHis. Protein is secreted from cells.
Depositing lab: Chris Garcia. Depositing organization: Stanford University. Publication: A Human IgSF Cell-Surface Interactome Reveals a Complex Network of Protein-Protein Interactions. Wojtowicz WM, Vielmetter J, Fernandes RA, Siepe DH, Eastman CL, Chisholm GB, Cox S, Klock H, Anderson PW, Rue SM, Miller JJ, Glaser SM, Bragstad ML, Vance J, Lam AW, Lesley SA, Zinn K, Garcia KC. Cell. 2020 Aug 20;182(4):1027-1043.e17. doi: 10.1016/j.cell.2020.07.025. PubMed 32822567.
Backbone
  Vector backbone: pD649
  Backbone size w/o insert (bp): 6106
  Vector type: Mammalian Expression
Growth in bacteria
  Bacterial resistance: Ampicillin, 100 μg/mL
  Growth temperature: 37°C
  Growth strain: DH5alpha
  Copy number: High Copy
Gene/Insert
  Gene/Insert name: DSCAM
  Species: H. sapiens (human)
  Insert size (bp): 2136
  Mutation: Fc region of human IgG contains D265A and P329A mutations (DAPA)
  Entrez Gene: DSCAM (a.k.a. CHD2, CHD2-42, CHD2-52)
  Promoter: CMV/SP6
  Tag / fusion protein: Fc(DAPA)-AviTag-6xHis (C terminal on backbone)
  Cloning method: Restriction Enzyme; 5′ cloning site GCGGCCGC (not destroyed); 3′ cloning site GGCGCGCC (not destroyed)
  Sequencing primers: 5′ ATTTAGGTGACACTATAG; 3′ CACGTACCAGTTGAACTTCACC
Resource information
  A portion of this plasmid was derived from a plasmid made by: synthesis by ThermoFisher
Terms and licenses: Academic/Nonprofit Terms; Industry Terms: Not Available to Industry
Depositor comments: Some plasmids in this collection may have an IS4-like element ISVsa5 family transposase upstream of the CMV promoter.
How to cite: pD649-HAsp-DSCAM(Trunc3)-Fc(DAPA)-AviTag-6xHis was a gift from Chris Garcia (Addgene plasmid # 156951 ; http://n2t.net/addgene:156951 ; RRID:Addgene_156951)
