[The description below was written by a language model from this plasmid's Addgene catalogue record and pLannotate feature annotations shown in this document.]
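Description:
pD649-HAsp-DSCAM(Trunc3)-Fc(DAPA)-AviTag-6xHis is a mammalian expression plasmid built on the pD649 backbone for producing a secreted, soluble form of part of the human DSCAM extracellular domain. It is maintained in E. coli as a high-copy plasmid through a ColE1/pUC-type origin and selected with ampicillin via a β-lactamase gene. The annotated sequence (8,242 nt, matching the backbone plus insert sizes) also contains an SV40 early promoter/EM7 promoter unit driving a puromycin N-acetyltransferase gene with an SV40 poly(A) signal. This could support puromycin selection in mammalian cells, although the catalogue entry does not list it as a marker. Short fragments of KanR, lacZα, ble and the f1 origin appear to be non-functional backbone remnants.

Expression is driven by the CMV enhancer and immediate-early promoter, followed by a fragment of CMV intron A and an SP6 promoter, which could allow in vitro transcription. The name indicates an HA signal peptide, although the annotation software labels this short leader region as a fragment of an IgH signal sequence. The 2,136 bp "Trunc3" DSCAM segment lies between retained NotI and AscI sites and is fused in frame to a human IgG1 Fc. The Fc carries the D265A and P329A (DAPA) substitutions, which are generally used to blunt Fc effector binding. It is followed, per the record, by an AviTag for site-specific biotinylation and a 6xHis tag for metal-affinity purification, neither of which is separately annotated. A bGH poly(A) signal terminates the transcript.

The construct belongs to a collection made for a human immunoglobulin-superfamily cell-surface interactome screen. The depositor notes that some plasmids in this collection may carry an IS4-like transposase upstream of the CMV promoter, but none is annotated here.
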