Features (pLannotate 1.2.2; 21 found; start..end, strand, type, name):
    119..143     -  CDS            KanR (fragment): aminoglycoside phosphotransferase; aph(3')-Ia; confers resistance to kanamycin
    254..842     +  rep_origin     ori: high-copy-number ColE1/pMB1/pBR322/pUC origin of replication
   1067..1084    +  terminator     rrnB T2 terminator (fragment): transcription terminator T2 from the E. coli rrnB gene
   1109..1128    -  CDS            lacZα (fragment): LacZα fragment of β-galactosidase; lacZ fragment
   1584..1600    +  protein_bind   lac operator: The lac repressor binds to the lac operator to inhibit transcription in E. coli. This inhibition can be relieved by adding lactose or isopropyl-β-D-thiogalactopyranoside (IPTG). lac repressor encoded by lacI
   1843..2146    +  enhancer       CMV enhancer: human cytomegalovirus immediate early enhancer
   2147..2350    +  promoter       CMV promoter: human cytomegalovirus (CMV) immediate early promoter
   2486..2529    +  intron         CMV intron (fragment): modified intron A from human cytomegalovirus
   2581..2599    +  promoter       SP6 promoter: promoter for bacteriophage SP6 RNA polymerase
   2603..2640    +  CDS            IgH signal sequence (fragment): signal sequence from the mouse immunoglobulin heavy chain variable region
   2749..4884    +  CDS            DSCAM (fragment): DSCAM_HUMAN - Experimental evidence at protein level: Swiss-Prot protein existence level 1. Cell adhesion molecule that plays a role in neuronal self- avoidance. Promotes repulsion between specific neuronal processes of either the same cell or the same subtype of cells. Mediates within retinal amacrine and ganglion cell subtypes both isoneuronal self- avoidance for creating an orderly dendritic arborization and heteroneuronal self-avoidance to maintain the mosaic spacing between amacrine and ganglion cell bodies (PubMed:10925149). Receptor for netrin required for axon guidance independently of
   4900..5577    +  CDS            IGHG1 (fragment): IGHG1_HUMAN - Experimental evidence at protein level: Swiss-Prot protein existence level 1. Constant region of immunoglobulin heavy chains. Immunoglobulins, also known as antibodies, are membrane-bound or secreted glycoproteins produced by B lymphocytes. In the recognition phase of humoral immunity, the membrane-bound immunoglobulins serve as receptors which, upon binding of a specific antigen, trigger the clonal expansion and differentiation of B lymphocytes into immunoglobulins- secreting plasma cells. Secreted immunoglobulins mediate the effector phase of humoral immunity, which results in
   5792..5903    +  polyA_signal   bGH poly(A) signal: bovine growth hormone polyadenylation signal
   5904..6012    +  rep_origin     f1 ori (fragment): f1 bacteriophage origin of replication; arrow indicates direction of (+) strand synthesis
   6026..6355    +  promoter       SV40 promoter: SV40 enhancer and early promoter
   6403..6450    +  promoter       EM7 promoter: synthetic bacterial promoter&nbsp
   6469..7068    +  CDS            PuroR (fragment): puromycin N-acetyltransferase; pac from Streptomyces; confers resistance to puromycin
   7078..7203    +  CDS            ble (fragment): BLE_KLEPN - Experimental evidence at protein level: Swiss-Prot protein existence level 1. Binding protein with a strong affinity to the bleomycin family of antibiotics. Binds to CL990; an antimitotic-antibiotic compound. From Klebsiella pneumoniae.
   7198..7319    +  polyA_signal   SV40 poly(A) signal: SV40 polyadenylation signal
   7372..8232    -  CDS            AmpR: β-lactamase; bla; confers resistance to ampicillin, carbenicillin, and related antibiotics
   8235..89      -  promoter       AmpR promoter (fragment) (across the origin): bla
>Addgene plasmid #156951 | pD649-HAsp-DSCAM(Trunc3)-Fc(DAPA)-AviTag-6xHis | depositor full sequence | sequence record 303011 | Full Sequence
TTTCAATATTATTGAAGCATTTATCAGGGTTATTGTCTCATGAGCGGATACATATTTGAATGTATTTAGA
AAAATAAACAAATAGGGGTCAGTGTTACAACCAATTAACCAATTCTGAACATTATCGCGAGCCCATTTAT
ACCTGAATATGGCTCATAACACCCCTTGCTCATGACCAAAATCCCTTAACGTGAGTTACGCGCGCGTCGT
TCCACTGAGCGTCAGACCCCGTAGAAAAGATCAAAGGATCTTCTTGAGATCCTTTTTTTCTGCGCGTAAT
CTGCTGCTTGCAAACAAAAAAACCACCGCTACCAGCGGTGGTTTGTTTGCCGGATCAAGAGCTACCAACT
CTTTTTCCGAAGGTAACTGGCTTCAGCAGAGCGCAGATACCAAATACTGTTCTTCTAGTGTAGCCGTAGT
TAGCCCACCACTTCAAGAACTCTGTAGCACCGCCTACATACCTCGCTCTGCTAATCCTGTTACCAGTGGC
TGCTGCCAGTGGCGATAAGTCGTGTCTTACCGGGTTGGACTCAAGACGATAGTTACCGGATAAGGCGCAG
CGGTCGGGCTGAACGGGGGGTTCGTGCACACAGCCCAGCTTGGAGCGAACGACCTACACCGAACTGAGAT
ACCTACAGCGTGAGCTATGAGAAAGCGCCACGCTTCCCGAAGGGAGAAAGGCGGACAGGTATCCGGTAAG
CGGCAGGGTCGGAACAGGAGAGCGCACGAGGGAGCTTCCAGGGGGAAACGCCTGGTATCTTTATAGTCCT
GTCGGGTTTCGCCACCTCTGACTTGAGCGTCGATTTTTGTGATGCTCGTCAGGGGGGCGGAGCCTATGGA
AAAACGCCAGCAACGCGGCCTTTTTACGGTTCCTGGCCTTTTGCTGGCCTTTTGCTCACATGTTCTTTCC
TGCGTTATCCCCTGATTCTGTGGATAACCGTATTACCGCCTTTGAGTGAGCTGATACCGCTCGCCGCAGC
CGAACGACCGAGCGCAGCGAGTCAGTGAGCGAGGAAGCGGAAGGCGAGAGTAGGGAACTGCCAGGCATCA
AACTAAGCAGAAGGCCCCTGACGGATGGCCTTTTTGCGTTTCTACAAACTCTTTCTGTGTTGTAAAACGA
CGGCCAGTCTTAAGCTCGGGCCCCCTGGGCGGTTCTGATAACGAGTAATCGTTAATCCGCAAATAACGTA
AAAACCCGCTTCGGCGGGTTTTTTTATGGGGGGAGTTTAGGGAAAGAGCATTTGTCAGAATATTTAAGGG
CGCCTGTCACTTTGCTTGATATATGAGAATTATTTAACCTTATAAATGAGAAAAAAGCAACGCACTTTAA
ATAAGATACGTTGCTTTTTCGATTGATGAACACCTATAATTAAACTATTCATCTATTATTTATGATTTTT
TGTATATACAATATTTCTAGTTTGTTAAAGAGAATTAAGAAAATAAATCTCGAAAATAATAAAGGGAAAA
TCAGTTTTTGATATCAAAATTATACATGTCAACGATAATACAAAATATAATACAAACTATAAGATGTTAT
CAGTATTTATTATCATTTAGAATAAATTTTGTGTCGCCCTTAATTGTGAGCGGATAACAATTACGAGCTT
CATGCACAGTGGCGTTGACTCAATATTGGCCATTAGCCATATTATTCATTGGTTATATAGCATAAATCAA
TATTGGCTATTGGCCATTGCATACGTTGTATCTATATCATAATATGTACATTTATATTGGCTCATGTCCA
ATATGACCGCCATGTTGGCATTGATTATTGACTAGTTATTAATAGTAATCAATTACGGGGTCATTAGTTC
ATAGCCCATATATGGAGTTCCGCGTTACATAACTTACGGTAAATGGCCCGCCTGGCTGACCGCCCAACGA
CCCCCGCCCATTGACGTCAATAATGACGTATGTTCCCATAGTAACGCCAATAGGGACTTTCCATTGACGT
CAATGGGTGGAGTATTTACGGTAAACTGCCCACTTGGCAGTACATCAAGTGTATCATATGCCAAGTACGC
CCCCTATTGACGTCAATGACGGTAAATGGCCCGCCTGGCATTATGCCCAGTACATGACCTTATGGGACTT
TCCTACTTGGCAGTACATCTACGTATTAGTCATCGCTATTACCATGGTGATGCGGTTTTGGCAGTACATC
AATGGGCGTGGATAGCGGTTTGACTCACGGGGATTTCCAAGTCTCCACCCCATTGACGTCAATGGGAGTT
TGTTTTGGCACCAAAATCAACGGGACTTTCCAAAATGTCGTAACAACTCCGCCCCATTGACGCAAATGGG
CGGTAGGCGTGTACGGTGGGAGGTCTATATAAGCAGAGCTCGTTTAGTGAACCGTCAGATCGCCTGGAGA
CGCCATCCACGCTGTTTTGACCTCCATAGAAGACACCGGGACCGATCCAGCCTCCGCGGCCGGGAACGGT
GCATTGGAACGCGGATTCCCCGTGCCAAGAGTGACGTAAGTACCGCCTATAGAGTCTATAGGCCCACCCC
CTTGGCTTCGTTAGAACGCGGCTACAATTAATACATAACCTTATGTATCATACACATACGATTTAGGTGA
CACTATAGAATAACATCCACTTTGCCTTTCTCTCCACAGGTGTCCACTCCCAGGTCCAACTGCACCTCGG
TTCTATCGAAAACGCGCCTGCTAGCGCCACCATGAAGACCATCATTGCCCTGAGCTACATCTTCTGCCTG
GTGTTCGCTGCGGCCGCCGAACCTCCTGATCCTCCTGAGATCGAGATCAAGGACGTGAAGGCCCGGACCA
TCACACTGAGATGGACCATGGGCTTCGACGGCAACAGCCCTATCACCGGCTACGACATCGAGTGCAAGAA
CAAGAGCGACAGCTGGGACAGCGCCCAGAGAACAAAGGATGTGTCCCCTCAGCTGAACAGCGCCACCATC
ATCGACATTCACCCCAGCAGCACCTACAGCATCAGGATGTACGCCAAGAACCGGATCGGCAAGAGCGAGC
CCAGCAACGAGCTGACAATCACCGCCGATGAAGCCGCTCCTGATGGCCCTCCTCAAGAAGTGCACCTGGA
ACCTATCAGCAGCCAGAGCATCAGAGTGACCTGGAAGGCCCCTAAGAAGCACCTCCAGAACGGCATCATC
CGGGGCTACCAGATCGGCTACAGAGAGTATAGCACCGGCGGCAACTTCCAGTTCAACATCATCAGCGTGG
ACACCAGCGGCGACAGCGAGGTGTACACACTGGACAACCTGAACAAGTTCACCCAGTACGGCCTGGTGGT
GCAGGCCTGTAATAGAGCCGGAACAGGCCCTAGCAGCCAAGAGATCATCACCACCACACTGGAAGATGTG
CCTAGCTACCCTCCAGAGAACGTGCAGGCCATTGCCACCTCTCCAGAGAGCATCTCCATCAGCTGGTCTA
CCCTGAGCAAAGAGGCCCTGAACGGAATCCTGCAGGGCTTCAGAGTGATCTACTGGGCCAACCTGATGGA
CGGCGAGCTGGGAGAGATCAAGAACATCACCACAACTCAGCCCAGCCTGGAACTGGACGGCCTGGAAAAG
TACACCAATTACAGCATCCAGGTGCTGGCCTTCACCAGAGCTGGCGACGGCGTTAGAAGCGAGCAGATCT
TCACCCGGACCAAAGAGGATGTCCCTGGACCTCCTGCTGGCGTGAAAGCTGCTGCTGCCTCTGCCAGCAT
GGTGTTCGTGTCTTGGCTCCCTCCACTGAAGCTGAATGGCATCATTCGGAAGTACACCGTGTTCTGCTCT
CACCCCTATCCTACCGTGATCAGCGAGTTCGAGGCCTCTCCTGACAGCTTCAGCTACAGAATCCCCAACC
TGAGCAGAAACCGGCAGTACAGCGTGTGGGTTGTCGCCGTGACATCTGCCGGAAGAGGCAACAGCTCCGA
GATCATTACCGTGGAACCCCTGGCCAAGGCTCCCGCCAGAATCCTGACATTTTCCGGCACCGTGACCACA
CCTTGGATGAAGGACATCGTGCTGCCCTGCAAGGCCGTGGGAGATCCATCTCCTGCCGTGAAGTGGATGA
AGGATAGCAACGGCACCCCTAGCCTGGTCACAATCGACGGCAGACGGTCCATCTTCTCCAACGGCAGCTT
CATCATCAGAACAGTGAAGGCCGAGGACAGCGGCTACTACTCCTGTATCGCCAACAACAACTGGGGCAGC
GACGAGATCATCCTGAACCTGCAAGTGCAGGTCCCACCTGACCAGCCTAGACTGACCGTGTCTAAGACCA
CCAGCTCCAGCATCACCCTGAGTTGGCTGCCTGGCGATAATGGCGGCAGCTCTATCAGAGGCTACATCCT
GCAGTACTCCGAGGACAACTCTGAGCAGTGGGGCAGCTTCCCTATCAGCCCTAGCGAGAGAAGCTACCGG
CTGGAAAATCTGAAGTGCGGCACCTGGTACAAGTTTACCCTGACAGCCCAGAATGGCGTCGGCCCTGGAA
GAATCTCTGAGATCATCGAGGCCAAGACTCTGGGCAAAGAGCCCCAGTTCAGCAAAGAGCAAGAGCTGTT
CGCCAGCATCAACACCACCAGAGTGCGGCTGAATCTGATCGGCTGGAATGATGGCGGCTGCCCCATCACC
AGCTTTACCCTGGAATACCGGCCTTTCGGCACCACCGTGTGGACAACCGCTCAGAGAACCAGCCTGAGCA
AGTCTTACATCCTGTACGACCTGCAAGAGGCCACTTGGTACGAGCTGCAGATGAGAGTGTGCAACTCTGC
CGGCTGTGCCGAGAAGCAGGCCAATTTCGCCACACTGAACTACGACGGCAGCACAATCCCACCTCTGATC
AAGAGCGTGGTGCAGAACGAGGAAGGCCTGACCACAAACGAGGGCCTGAAGATGGGCGCGCCGGGCGGCG
ACAAGACCCACACCTGCCCCCCCTGCCCAGCTCCAGAACTGCTGGGAGGGCCTTCCGTGTTCCTGTTCCC
CCCCAAGCCCAAGGACACCCTGATGATCAGCAGGACCCCCGAGGTGACCTGCGTGGTGGTGGCCGTGTCC
CACGAGGACCCAGAGGTGAAGTTCAACTGGTACGTGGACGGCGTGGAGGTGCACAACGCCAAGACCAAGC
CCAGAGAGGAGCAGTACAACAGCACCTACAGGGTGGTGTCCGTGCTGACCGTGCTGCACCAGGACTGGCT
GAACGGCAAAGAATACAAGTGCAAAGTCTCCAACAAGGCCCTGGCTGCCCCAATCGAAAAGACAATCAGC
AAGGCCAAGGGCCAGCCACGGGAGCCCCAGGTGTACACCCTGCCCCCCAGCCGGGAGGAGATGACCAAGA
ACCAGGTGTCCCTGACCTGTCTGGTGAAGGGCTTCTACCCCAGCGATATCGCCGTGGAGTGGGAGAGCAA
CGGCCAGCCCGAGAACAACTACAAGACCACCCCCCCAGTGCTGGACAGCGACGGCAGCTTCTTCCTGTAC
AGCAAGCTGACCGTGGACAAGTCCAGGTGGCAGCAGGGCAACGTGTTCAGCTGCAGCGTGATGCACGAGG
CCCTGCACAACCACTACACCCAGAAGTCCCTGAGCCTGAGCCCCGGCGGCAGCGGTCTTAATGATATTTT
CGAGGCTCAGAAGATTGAGTGGCATGAACACCACCACCATCACCACTAAGGCCGGCCTGTAGTCACTGGC
ACAACGCGTTACCCGGTAAGCCAATCGGGTATACACGGTCGTCATACTGCAGACAGGGTTCTTCTACTTT
GCAAGATAGTCTTGAGTAGTAAAATAAATAGATAGAGAAAATCAGCCTCGACTGTGCCTTCTAGTTGCCA
GCCATCTGTTGTTTGCCCCTCCCCCGTGCCTTCCTTGACCCTGGAAGGTGCCACTCCCACTGTCCTTTCC
TAATAAAATGAGGAAATTGCATCACAACACTCAACCCTATCTCGGTCTATTCTTTTGATTTATAAGGGAT
TTTGCCGATTTCGGCCTATTGGTTAAAAAATGAGCTGATTTAACAAAAATTTAACGCGAATTAATTCTGT
GGAATGTGTGTCAGTTAGGGTGTGGAAAGTCCCCAGGCTCCCCAGCAGGCAGAAGTATGCAAAGCATGCA
TCTCAATTAGTCAGCAACCAGGTGTGGAAAGTCCCCAGGCTCCCCAGCAGGCAGAAGTATGCAAAGCATG
CATCTCAATTAGTCAGCAACCATAGTCCCGCCCCTAACTCCGCCCATCCCGCCCCTAACTCCGCCCAGTT
CCGCCCATTCTCCGCCCCATGGCTGACTAATTTTTTTTATTTATGCAGAGGCCGAGGCCGCCTCTGCCTC
TGAGCTATTCCAGAAGTAGTGAGGAGGCTTTTTTGGAGGCCTAGGCTTTTGCAAAAAGCTCCCGGGAGCT
TGTATATCCATTTTCGGATCTGATCAGCACGTGTTGACAATTAATCATCGGCATAGTATATCGGCATAGT
ATAATACGACAAGGTGAGGAACTAAACCATGACCGAGTACAAGCCCACGGTGCGCCTCGCCACCCGCGAC
GACGTCCCCAGGGCCGTACGCACCCTCGCCGCCGCGTTCGCCGACTACCCCGCCACGCGCCACACCGTCG
ATCCGGACCGCCACATCGAGCGGGTCACCGAGCTGCAAGAACTCTTCCTCACGCGCGTCGGGCTCGACAT
CGGCAAGGTGTGGGTCGCGGACGACGGCGCCGCGGTGGCGGTCTGGACCACGCCGGAGAGCGTCGAAGCG
GGGGCGGTGTTCGCCGAGATCGGCCCGCGCATGGCCGAGTTGAGCGGTTCCCGGCTGGCCGCGCAGCAAC
AGATGGAAGGCCTCCTGGCGCCGCACCGGCCCAAGGAGCCCGCGTGGTTCCTGGCCACCGTCGGCGTCTC
GCCCGACCACCAGGGCAAGGGTCTGGGCAGCGCCGTCGTGCTCCCCGGAGTGGAGGCGGCCGAGCGCGCC
GGGGTGCCCGCCTTCCTGGAGACATCCGCGCCCCGCAACCTCCCCTTCTACGAGCGGCTCGGCTTCACCG
TCACCGCCGACGTCGAGGTGCCCGAAGGACCGCGCACCTGGTGCATGACCCGCAAGCCCGGTGCCTGACA
CGTGCTACGAGATTTCGATTCCACCGCCGCCTTCTATGAAAGGTTGGGCTTCGGAATCGTTTTCCGGGAC
GCCGGCTGGATGATCCTCCAGCGCGGGGATCTCATGCTGGAGTTCTTCGCCCACCCCAACTTGTTTATTG
CAGCTTATAATGGTTACAAATAAAGCAATAGCATCACAAATTTCACAAATAAAGCATTTTTTTCACTGCA
TTCTAGTTGTGGTTTGTCCAAACTCATCAATGTATCTTATCATGTCTGTATACCGTCGACCTCTAGCTAG
AGCTTGGCGTAATCATGGTCATTACCAATGCTTAATCAGTGAGGCACCTATCTCAGCGATCTGTCTATTT
CGTTCATCCATAGTTGCCTGACTCCCCGTCGTGTAGATAACTACGATACGGGAGGGCTTACCATCTGGCC
CCAGCGCTGCGATGATACCGCGAGAACCACGCTCACCGGCTCCGGATTTATCAGCAATAAACCAGCCAGC
CGGAAGGGCCGAGCGCAGAAGTGGTCCTGCAACTTTATCCGCCTCCATCCAGTCTATTAATTGTTGCCGG
GAAGCTAGAGTAAGTAGTTCGCCAGTTAATAGTTTGCGCAACGTTGTTGCCATCGCTACAGGCATCGTGG
TGTCACGCTCGTCGTTTGGTATGGCTTCATTCAGCTCCGGTTCCCAACGATCAAGGCGAGTTACATGATC
CCCCATGTTGTGCAAAAAAGCGGTTAGCTCCTTCGGTCCTCCGATCGTTGTCAGAAGTAAGTTGGCCGCA
GTGTTATCACTCATGGTTATGGCAGCACTGCATAATTCTCTTACTGTCATGCCATCCGTAAGATGCTTTT
CTGTGACTGGTGAGTACTCAACCAAGTCATTCTGAGAATAGTGTATGCGGCGACCGAGTTGCTCTTGCCC
GGCGTCAATACGGGATAATACCGCGCCACATAGCAGAACTTTAAAAGTGCTCATCATTGGAAAACGTTCT
TCGGGGCGAAAACTCTCAAGGATCTTACCGCTGTTGAGATCCAGTTCGATGTAACCCACTCGTGCACCCA
ACTGATCTTCAGCATCTTTTACTTTCACCAGCGTTTCTGGGTGAGCAAAAACAGGAAGGCAAAATGCCGC
AAAAAAGGGAATAAGGGCGACACGGAAATGTTGAATACTCATATTCTTCCTT
