>Addgene plasmid #156951 | pD649-HAsp-DSCAM(Trunc3)-Fc(DAPA)-AviTag-6xHis | depositor partial sequence | sequence record 303012 | insert (extracellular domain truncation)
GAACCTCCTGATCCTCCTGAGATCGAGATCAAGGACGTGAAGGCCCGGACCATCACACTGAGATGGACCA
TGGGCTTCGACGGCAACAGCCCTATCACCGGCTACGACATCGAGTGCAAGAACAAGAGCGACAGCTGGGA
CAGCGCCCAGAGAACAAAGGATGTGTCCCCTCAGCTGAACAGCGCCACCATCATCGACATTCACCCCAGC
AGCACCTACAGCATCAGGATGTACGCCAAGAACCGGATCGGCAAGAGCGAGCCCAGCAACGAGCTGACAA
TCACCGCCGATGAAGCCGCTCCTGATGGCCCTCCTCAAGAAGTGCACCTGGAACCTATCAGCAGCCAGAG
CATCAGAGTGACCTGGAAGGCCCCTAAGAAGCACCTCCAGAACGGCATCATCCGGGGCTACCAGATCGGC
TACAGAGAGTATAGCACCGGCGGCAACTTCCAGTTCAACATCATCAGCGTGGACACCAGCGGCGACAGCG
AGGTGTACACACTGGACAACCTGAACAAGTTCACCCAGTACGGCCTGGTGGTGCAGGCCTGTAATAGAGC
CGGAACAGGCCCTAGCAGCCAAGAGATCATCACCACCACACTGGAAGATGTGCCTAGCTACCCTCCAGAG
AACGTGCAGGCCATTGCCACCTCTCCAGAGAGCATCTCCATCAGCTGGTCTACCCTGAGCAAAGAGGCCC
TGAACGGAATCCTGCAGGGCTTCAGAGTGATCTACTGGGCCAACCTGATGGACGGCGAGCTGGGAGAGAT
CAAGAACATCACCACAACTCAGCCCAGCCTGGAACTGGACGGCCTGGAAAAGTACACCAATTACAGCATC
CAGGTGCTGGCCTTCACCAGAGCTGGCGACGGCGTTAGAAGCGAGCAGATCTTCACCCGGACCAAAGAGG
ATGTCCCTGGACCTCCTGCTGGCGTGAAAGCTGCTGCTGCCTCTGCCAGCATGGTGTTCGTGTCTTGGCT
CCCTCCACTGAAGCTGAATGGCATCATTCGGAAGTACACCGTGTTCTGCTCTCACCCCTATCCTACCGTG
ATCAGCGAGTTCGAGGCCTCTCCTGACAGCTTCAGCTACAGAATCCCCAACCTGAGCAGAAACCGGCAGT
ACAGCGTGTGGGTTGTCGCCGTGACATCTGCCGGAAGAGGCAACAGCTCCGAGATCATTACCGTGGAACC
CCTGGCCAAGGCTCCCGCCAGAATCCTGACATTTTCCGGCACCGTGACCACACCTTGGATGAAGGACATC
GTGCTGCCCTGCAAGGCCGTGGGAGATCCATCTCCTGCCGTGAAGTGGATGAAGGATAGCAACGGCACCC
CTAGCCTGGTCACAATCGACGGCAGACGGTCCATCTTCTCCAACGGCAGCTTCATCATCAGAACAGTGAA
GGCCGAGGACAGCGGCTACTACTCCTGTATCGCCAACAACAACTGGGGCAGCGACGAGATCATCCTGAAC
CTGCAAGTGCAGGTCCCACCTGACCAGCCTAGACTGACCGTGTCTAAGACCACCAGCTCCAGCATCACCC
TGAGTTGGCTGCCTGGCGATAATGGCGGCAGCTCTATCAGAGGCTACATCCTGCAGTACTCCGAGGACAA
CTCTGAGCAGTGGGGCAGCTTCCCTATCAGCCCTAGCGAGAGAAGCTACCGGCTGGAAAATCTGAAGTGC
GGCACCTGGTACAAGTTTACCCTGACAGCCCAGAATGGCGTCGGCCCTGGAAGAATCTCTGAGATCATCG
AGGCCAAGACTCTGGGCAAAGAGCCCCAGTTCAGCAAAGAGCAAGAGCTGTTCGCCAGCATCAACACCAC
CAGAGTGCGGCTGAATCTGATCGGCTGGAATGATGGCGGCTGCCCCATCACCAGCTTTACCCTGGAATAC
CGGCCTTTCGGCACCACCGTGTGGACAACCGCTCAGAGAACCAGCCTGAGCAAGTCTTACATCCTGTACG
ACCTGCAAGAGGCCACTTGGTACGAGCTGCAGATGAGAGTGTGCAACTCTGCCGGCTGTGCCGAGAAGCA
GGCCAATTTCGCCACACTGAACTACGACGGCAGCACAATCCCACCTCTGATCAAGAGCGTGGTGCAGAAC
GAGGAAGGCCTGACCACAAACGAGGGCCTGAAGATG
